Addgene plasmid #238738: NanoLuc-TCEB1 Fusion Vector
Purpose: Express NanoLuc-TCEB1 Fusion Protein in Mammalian Cells under a CMV promoter
Depositing lab: Promega Corporation.
Backbone
  Vector backbone: pFN224C NanoLuc(R) CMV-Neo BiBRET-Balanced Vector
  Vector type: Mammalian Expression
  Selectable markers: Neomycin
Growth in bacteria
  Bacterial resistance: Chloramphenicol, 25 μg/mL
  Growth temperature: 37°C
  Growth strain: DH5alpha
  Copy number: High Copy
Gene/Insert
  Gene/Insert name: TCEB1
  Species: H. sapiens (human)
  Mutation: None
  Entrez Gene: ELOC (a.k.a. SIII, TCEB1)
  Promoter: CMV
  Tag / fusion protein: NanoLuc (R) (N terminal on backbone)
  Cloning method: Other
Terms and licenses: Academic/Nonprofit Terms; Industry Terms
How to cite: NanoLuc-TCEB1 Fusion Vector was a gift from Promega Corporation (Addgene plasmid # 238738 ; http://n2t.net/addgene:238738 ; RRID:Addgene_238738)
