[The description below was written by a language model from this plasmid's Addgene catalogue record and pLannotate feature annotations shown in this document.]
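Description:
NanoLuc-TCEB1 Fusion Vector is a 5.9 kb mammalian expression plasmid built on the pFN224C NanoLuc CMV-Neo BiBRET-Balanced backbone. It is maintained in E. coli through a high-copy ColE1/pUC-type origin and selected with chloramphenicol. The cat gene sits downstream of a synthetic bacterial EM7 promoter. For selection in mammalian cells it carries a neomycin phosphotransferase (neo) gene followed by a synthetic poly(A) signal. In the annotated sequence this marker lies downstream of an EF-1α core promoter and intron A segments, which appear to drive it.

The payload is human TCEB1 (current gene symbol ELOC, encoding elongin C) with no recorded mutations. It lies directly downstream of a human codon-optimized NanoLuc luciferase, consistent with the N-terminal NanoLuc tag listed in the record. The annotation tool matched the insert to the bovine ELOC protein, but the catalogue lists the species as human. The record gives CMV as the promoter. The feature table shows a CMV enhancer and a CMV promoter fragment annotated on the reverse strand, followed by a short forward-oriented minimal CMV promoter fragment just upstream of the fusion. An SP6 phage promoter also sits there and could support in vitro transcription. The transcript ends at an SV40 poly(A) signal, preceded by a remnant of a multiple cloning site.

Elongin C is an adaptor in Cullin-RING E3 ubiquitin ligase complexes such as the VHL complex. The stated purpose is simply to express the NanoLuc-TCEB1 fusion in mammalian cells. The backbone name suggests use as a luminescent donor in BRET-type assays, though the record does not describe a specific assay.
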