Features (pLannotate 1.2.2; 17 found; start..end, strand, type, name):
     20..231     +  promoter       EF-1α core promoter: core promoter for human elongation factor EF-1α
    232..341     +  intron         EF-1α intron A (fragment): intron upstream of the start codon of human EF-1α
    967..1170    +  intron         EF-1α intron A: truncated intron upstream of the start codon of human EF-1α
   1557..2348    +  CDS            neo: KKA2_KLEPN - Also known as kan, nptII. Experimental evidence at protein level: Swiss-Prot protein existence level 1. Resistance to kanamycin, neomycin, paromomycin, ribostamycin, butirosin and gentamicin B. From Klebsiella pneumoniae.
   2375..2423    +  polyA_signal   poly(A) signal: synthetic polyadenylation signal
   2549..3137    +  rep_origin     ori: high-copy-number ColE1/pMB1/pBR322/pUC origin of replication
   3312..3968    -  CDS            cat: CAT_ECOLX - Experimental evidence at protein level: Swiss-Prot protein existence level 1. This enzyme is an effector of chloramphenicol resistance in bacteria. From Escherichia coli. This protein is used as a marker in many commonly used cloning vectors, such as pACYC184.
   4000..4047    -  promoter       EM7 promoter: synthetic bacterial promoter&nbsp
   4066..4253    -  promoter       CMV promoter (fragment): human cytomegalovirus (CMV) immediate early promoter
   4255..4620    -  enhancer       CMV enhancer: human cytomegalovirus immediate early enhancer
   4630..4652    +  promoter       minimal CMV promoter (fragment): human cytomegalovirus (CMV) immediate early promoter
   4678..4696    +  promoter       SP6 promoter: promoter for bacteriophage SP6 RNA polymerase
   4735..5247    +  CDS            Nluc: NanoLuc® luciferase human codon-optimized
   5269..5604    +  CDS            ELOC (sequence partly withheld): ELOC_BOVIN - Also known as TCEB1. Experimental evidence at protein level: Swiss-Prot protein existence level 1. The elongin BC complex seems to be involved as an adapter protein in the proteasomal degradation of target proteins via different E3 ubiquitin ligase complexes, including the von Hippel-Lindau ubiquitination complex CBC(VHL). By binding to BC-box motifs it seems to link target recruitment subunits, like VHL and members of the SOCS box family, to Cullin/RBX1 modules that activate E2 ubiquitination enzymes. From Bos taurus (Bovine).
   5613..5645    +  misc_feature   MCS (fragment): pUC18/19 multiple cloning site
   5701..5784    +  CDS            large T antigen (fragment): large T antigen from SV40 (simian virus 40)
   5807..5888    +  polyA_signal   SV40 poly(A) signal: SV40 polyadenylation signal
>Addgene plasmid #238738 | NanoLuc-TCEB1 Fusion Vector | addgene full sequence | sequence record 481951 | Addgene NGS Result
GGCTCCGGTGCCCGTCAGTGGGCAGAGCGCACATCGCCCACAGTCCCCGAGAAGTTGGGGGGAGGGGTCG
GCAATTGAACCGGTGCCTAGAGAAGGTGGCGCGGGGTAAACTGGGAAAGTGATGTCGTGTACTGGCTCCG
CCTTTTTCCCGAGGGTGGGGGAGAACCGTATATAAGTGCAGTAGTCGCCGTGAACGTTCTTTTTCGCAAC
GGGTTTGCCGCCAGAACACAGGTAAGTGCCGTGTGTGGTTCCCGCGGGCCTGGCCTCTTTACGGGTTATG
GCCCTTGCGTGCCTTGAATTACTTCCACCTGGCTGCAGTACGTGATTCTTGATCCCGAGCTTCGGGTTGG
AAGTGGGTGGGAGAGTTCGAGGCCTTGCGCTTAAGGAGCCCCTTCGCCTCGTGCTTGAGTTGAGGCCTGG
CCTGGGCGCTGGGGCCGCCGCGTGCGAATCTGGTGGCACCTTCGCGCCTGTCTCGCTGCTTTCGATAAGT
CTCTAGCCATTTAAAATTTTTGATGACCTGCTGCGACGCTTTTTTTCTGGCAAGATAGTCTTGTAAATGC
GGGCCAAGATCTGCACACTGGTATTTCGGTTTTTGGGGCCGCGGGCGGCGACGGGGCCCGTGCGTCCCAG
CGCACATGTTCGGCGAGGCGGGGCCTGCGAGCGCGGCCACCGAGAATCGGACGGGGGTAGTCTCAAGCTG
GCCGGCCTGCTCTGGTGCCTGGCCTCGCGCCGCCGTGTATCGCCCCGCCCTGGGCGGCAAGGCTGGCCCG
GTCGGCACCAGTTGCGTGAGCGGAAAGATGGCCGCTTCCCGGCCCTGCTGCAGGCAGCTCAAAATGGAGG
ACGCGGCGCTCGGGAGAGCGGGCGGGTGAGTCACCCACACAAAGGAAAAGGGCCTTTCCGTCCTCAGCCG
TCGCTTCATGTGACTCCACGGAGTACCGGGCGCCGTCCAGGCACCTCGATTAGTTCTCGAGCTTTTGGAG
TACGTCGTCTTTAGGTTGGGGGGAGGGGTTTTATGCGATGGAGTTTCCCCACACTGAGTGGGTGGAGACT
GAAGTTAGGCCAGCTTGGCACTTGATGTAATTCTCCTTGGAATTTGCCCTTTTTGAGTTTGGATCTTGGT
TCATTCTCAAGCCTCAGACAGTGGTTCAAAGTTTTTTTCTTCCATTTCAGGTGTCGTGAAAGCCGAATTC
TGCAGATATCCATCACACTGTCGAGCATGCATCTAGTCCAGTGTGGTGGAATTCGGCTTCGTGGGGACGC
CGTACAGGGACGTGCACCTCTCCCGCTGCACCGCCTCCAGCGTCGCCGCCGGCTCGAAGGACGGGGCCGG
GATGACGATGCAGGCGGCGTGGGAGGTGGCGCCCAAGTTGCCCATGACCATGCCGAAGCAGTGGTAGAAG
GGCACCGGCAGACACACCCGGTCCTGCTCCGTGTAGCCGACCGTGCGGCCCACCCAGTAGCCGTTGTTGA
GGATGTTGTGGTGGGAGAGCGTGGCGCCCTTGGGGAAGCCGGTGTGCCGGAGGTGTACTGGATGTTGACC
GGGAATCGATGCCACCATGATTGAACAAGATGGATTGCACGCAGGTTCTCCGGCCGCTTGGGTGGAGAGG
CTATTCGGCTATGACTGGGCACAACAGACAATCGGCTGCTCTGATGCCGCCGTGTTCCGGCTGTCAGCGC
AGGGGCGCCCGGTTCTTTTTGTCAAGACCGACCTGTCCGGTGCCCTGAATGAACTGCAGGACGAGGCAGC
GCGGCTATCGTGGCTGGCCACGACGGGCGTTCCTTGCGCAGCTGTGCTCGACGTTGTCACTGAAGCGGGA
AGGGACTGGCTGCTATTGGGCGAAGTGCCGGGGCAGGATCTCCTGTCATCTCACCTTGCTCCTGCCGAGA
AAGTATCCATCATGGCTGATGCAATGCGGCGGCTGCATACGCTTGATCCGGCTACCTGCCCATTCGACCA
CCAAGCGAAACATCGCATCGAGCGAGCACGTACTCGGATGGAAGCCGGTCTTGTCGATCAGGATGATCTG
GACGAAGAGCATCAGGGGCTCGCGCCAGCCGAACTGTTCGCCAGGCTCAAGGCGCGCATGCCCGACGGCG
AGGATCTCGTCGTGACCCACGGCGATGCCTGCTTGCCGAATATCATGGTGGAAAATGGCCGCTTTTCTGG
ATTCATCGACTGTGGCCGGCTGGGTGTGGCGGACCGCTATCAGGACATAGCGTTGGCTACCCGTGATATT
GCTGAAGAGCTTGGCGGCGAATGGGCTGACCGCTTCCTCGTGCTTTACGGTATCGCCGCTCCCGATTCGC
AGCGCATCGCCTTCTATCGCCTTCTTGACGAGTTCTTCTGAACTCTAGCCATCACGATGGCCGCAATAAA
ATATCTTTATTTTCATTACATCTGTGTGTTGGTTTTTTGTGTGACGATTCCGGACTATAAAAGGATCTAG
GTGAAGATCCTTTTTGATAATCTCATGACCAAAATCCCTTAACGTGAGTTTTCGTTCCACTGAGCGTCAG
ACCCCGTAGAAAAGATCAAAGGATCTTCTTGAAATCCTTTTTTTCTGCGCGTAATCTGCTGCTTGCAAAC
AAAAAAACCACCGCTACCAGCGGTGGTTTGTTTGCCGGATCAAGAGCTACCAACTCTTTTTCCGAAGGTA
ACTGGCTTCAGCAGAGCGCAGATACCAAATACTGTCCTTCTAGTGTAGCCGTAGTTAGGCCACCACTTCA
AGAACTCTGTAGCACCGCCTACATACCTCGCTCTGCTAATCCTGTTACCAGTGGCTGCTGCCAGTGGCGA
TAAGTCGTGTCTTACCGGGTTGGACTCAAGACGATAGTTACCGGATAAGGCGCAGCGGTCGGGCTGAACG
GGGGGTTCGTGCACACAGCCCAGCTTGGAGCGAACGACCTACACCGAACTGAGATACCTACAGCGTGAGC
TATGAGAAAGCGCCACGCTTCCCGAAGGGAGAAAGGCGGACAGGTATCCGGTAAGCGGCAGGGTCGGAAC
AGGAGAGCGCACGAGGGAGCTTCCAGGGGGAAACGCCTGGTATCTTTATAGTCCTGTCGGGTTTCGCCAC
CTCTGACTTGAGCGTCGATTTTTGTGATGCTCGTCAGGGGGGCGGAGCCTATGGAAAAACGCCAGCAACG
CGGCCTTTTTACGGTTCCTGGCCTTTTGCTGGCCTTTTGCTCACATGTTCTTTCCTGCGTTATCCCCTGA
TTCTGTGGATAACCGTATTACCGCCTTTGAGTGAGCTGATACCGGTTGGGCGTCGCTTGGTCGGTCATTT
CGAACCCCAGAGTCCCGCTTACGCCCCGCCCTGCCACTCATCGCAGTACTGTTGTAATTCATTAAGCATT
CTGCCGACATGGAAGCCATCACAGACGGCATGATGAACCTGAATCGCCAGCGGCATCAGCACCTTGTCGC
CTTGCGTATAATATTTGCCCATAGTGAAAACGGGGGCGAAGAAGTTGTCCATATTGGCCACGTTTAAATC
AAAACTGGTGAAACTCACCCAGGGATTGGCTGAGACGAAAAACATATTCTCAATAAACCCTTTAGGGAAA
TAGGCCAGGTTTTCACCGTAACACGCCACATCTTGCGAATATATGTGTAGAAACTGCCGGAAATCGTCGT
GGTATTCACTCCAGAGCGATGAAAACGTTTCAGTTTGCTCATGGAAAACGGTGTAACAAGGGTGAACACT
ATCCCATATCACCAGCTCACCGTCTTTCATTGCCATACGGAATTCCGGATGAGCATTCATCAGGCGGGCA
AGAATGTGAATAAAGGCCGGATAAAACTTGTGCTTATTTTTCTTTACGGTCTTTAAAAAGGCCGTAATAT
CCAGCTGAACGGTCTGGTTATAGGTACATTGAGCAACTGACTGAAATGCCTCAAAATGTTCTTTACGATG
CCATTGGGATATATCAACGGTGGTATATCCAGTGATTTTTTTCTCCATGATCTGCCTCCTGGGTTTAGTT
CCTCACCTTGTCGTATTATACTATGCCGATATACTATGCCGATGATTAATTGTCAACAGTATTAGAATTC
GATTTGACCTCCCACCGTACACGCCTACCGCCCATTTGCGTCAACGGGGCGGGGTTATTACGACATTTTG
GAAAGTCCCGTTGATTTTGGTGCCAAAACAAACTCCCATTGACGTCAATGGGGTGGAGACTTGGAAATCC
CCGTGAGTCAAACCGCTATCCACGCCCATTGGTGTACTGCCAAAACCGCATCACCATGGTAATAGCGATG
ACTAATACGTAGATGTACTGCCAAGTAGGAAAGTCCCGTAAGGTCATGTACTGGGCATAATGCCAGGCGG
GCCATTTACCGTCATTGACGTCAATAGGGGGCGGACTTGGCATATGATACACTTGATGTACTGCCAAGTG
GGCAGTTTACCGTAAATACTCCACCCATTGACGTCAATGGAAAGTCCCTATTGGCGTTACTATGGGAACA
TACGTCATTATTGACGTCAATGGGCGGGGGTCGTTGGGCGGTCAGCCAGGCGGGCCATTTACCGTAAGTT
ATGTAACGCGGAACTCCATATATGGGCTATGAACTAATGACCCCGTAATTGATTACTATTAATAACTAGT
GGCGCGCCAGGGAGGCCTATATAAGCAGAGCTGGTTTAGTGAACCGTCAGATCGCCCATTTAGGTGACAC
TATAGAATACAAGCTACTTGTTCTTTTTGCAGCTAGCGCTCACCATGGTCTTCACACTCGAAGATTTCGT
TGGGGACTGGCGACAGACAGCCGGCTACAACCTGGACCAAGTCCTTGAACAGGGAGGTGTGTCCAGTTTG
TTTCAGAATCTCGGGGTGTCCGTAACTCCGATCCAAAGGATTGTCCTGAGCGGTGAAAATGGGCTGAAGA
TCGACATCCATGTCATCATCCCGTATGAAGGTCTGAGCGGCGACCAAATGGGCCAGATCGAAAAAATTTT
TAAGGTGGTGTACCCTGTGGATGATCATCACTTTAAGGTGATCCTGCACTATGGCACACTGGTAATCGAC
GGGGTTACGCCGAACATGATCGACTATTTCGGACGGCCGTATGAAGGCATCGCCGTGTTCGACGGCAAAA
AGATCACTGTAACAGGGACCCTGTGGAACGGCAACAAAATTATCGACGAGCGCCTGATCAACCCCGACGG
CTCCCTGCTGTTCCGAGTAACCATCAACGGAGTGACCGGCTGGCGGCTGTGCGAACGCATTCTGGCGGGC
TCGAGCGGCGCGATCGCCATGGATGGAGAGGAGAAAACCTATGGTGGCTGTGAAGGACCTGATGCC
[288 nt withheld, positions 5317-5604]
GTTTAAACGAATTCGGGCTCGGTACCCGGGGATCCTCTAGAAACACCTAGGCTCTCGTACGAAGTCAGCT
GATAACGTCGACGTATTGCGGCCGCGGATCATAATCAGCCATACCACATTTGTAGAGGTTTTACTTGCTT
TAAAAAACCTCCCACACCTCCCCCTGAACCTGAAACATAAAATGAATGCAATTGTTGTTGTTAACTTGTT
TATTGCAGCTTATAATGGTTACAAATAAAGCAATAGCATCACAAATTTCACAAATAAAGCATTTTTTTCA
CTGCCGACGTCACGCGTCTT
